>Addgene plasmid #158826 | JGI_018297 | addgene full sequence | sequence record 316501 | Addgene NGS Result
GCAACGCAAAATGCTGAATTTAGCAGGCAAGTTTCCTGATAAAGGGCCCTGTGAGTGCGACATTCGACGC
GCGAAAGCGAGTTGACGGCGCCCGAAATTTTCTTAGAGTTCGTTCAAGCTTCGGTTTCGGGGAGCCGCTA
AGGGATGCGGACCCAGCCGGGTAAGTCGCCGGGAACTATGGAATAATCCTAATTTCTGTGCGGCAGGCGC
GAGCTGCCGGAGCGAATATCATCCCTGTCGCAAACAGCAGGTCAATCAACGGTGGGTAGCGGGCTGCTAT
CCAGCGGCGGATAAGACTTGTCGGAGGAATCCTCTAGAAATAATTTTGTTTAACTTTAAGAAGGAGATAT
ACCATGGCGGCCCTGACGCTCATCCTCGCGGCGGCAGTGTCACCCGCCATCGCGCAGCAGCAGGGAAGCC
TGCCGGAGCTTCTGAACCTGCAACGCGATGACGGGCAGTGGGTCATGCCGGCCAAGGATTACTCGGCGAC
CCGGTATAGTTCCCTGGACCAGATCAACATCCTCAACGTGGACCAGCTGAAGGTCGCCTGGACCTTCAGC
ACCGGGGTTCTGCGCGGCCACGAAGGCGCACCGCTCGTGGTCGGCTCGACCATGTACCTCATCACCCCTT
TCCCGAACATCGTCTATGCTCTGAACCTTACGCAGCCGGGCCCGGCCGTCAAGTGGAAGTTCGTGCCGGA
CACAGACCCGCGCTCCATCGGCGTCGCCTGCTGCGACGTGGTGAACCGCGGCCTCACGTACGCCGATGGC
AAGGTCTTCTTCAACACCCTCGATGCCCACACGTATGCCCTGAACGCGAACACGGGCGAGGTCGTCTGGC
AGGTTAAGCAAGGCGACGTGGCCCGCGGCGAGACCATCACCATGGCCCCGCTCGTGGTCAAGGACAAGGT
CATCACGGGGATCAGCGGCGGCGAGTTTGGCATACGCGGCTTCCTCACGGCCAACGACATCCACACGGGC
GAGCAGGTGTGGCGCGCCTACACGACCGGCCCGGACAGCGAGGTCCTGATCGGTGACGACTTCAAGCCCT
TCTACGATTCGCTCAAGGGCAAAGATCTCGGAGTGACGACATGGCCGGAGGACCAGTGGAAAATCGGCGG
CTCGGCGACCTGGACGTGGCTGTCGTACGACCCGGAGCTGGACCTCCTGTACCACGGCGTCGGCAACCCC
GGGACCTGGAACCCGGACCTCAGGCCCGGCGATAACAAGTGGTCGATGACGATCTTCGCGCGCGACCCGG
ATACGGGCAGCGCGCGTTGGGCTTACCAAAAGACCCCCCACGACCAGTGGGACTACGACGGCGTGAACGA
GAACATCCTGGTCACGCTGACCATCAATGGCAAGCCCCGCAAAGTCCTGGTTAACTTCGATCGCAACGGC
TTCGCCTACACCATCGACCGCGCGACCGGCGAGGTGCTGGTGGCCCAGCCGTACGTGTATGTCAACTGGG
CCAGCGGCGTGGATCTCGAGACGGGCGTGCCGGCCCGCAATGCGGACAAGTCGACGAAGCAGGGCGTCAA
CACCACCAATATCTGCCCGGCGGCCATGGGGGGCAAGGACCAGCAGCCGGCCGCGTTCTCGCCCCGCACC
GGCCTCTTCTACGTGCCGACCAACAACTTGTGTATGGATTATGAGGGCACCGAAGTCGCGTACGTCGCGG
GCGTGCCGTACGTGGGGGCCACGGTCAAGATGTACGCCGGCCCGGGGGGCAACCGCGGGGAATTCGTGGC
GTGGGACGGCGCCCGCGGCCGCAAGGTCTGGGGTATCAAGGAGAACTTCTCGGTCTGGTCTGGCGTGCTC
GCCACGGGCGGCAACGTCGTCTTCTATGGCACGATGGATGGGTGGTTTAAGGCCGTGAACGCCGTCACCG
GCGAGGTCCTCTGGACCTTCAAGGTCGGGTCGGGCATCATCGGCGCGCCGATGACCTTCCTGGGCCCGGA
TGGCAAGCAGTACGTCGCGGTGTACTCCGGCATCGGCGGCTGGTCGGGGCTGACCGTGGCCGGCGACCTG
AGCCTCGAGGATCCGACCGCGGCCCTGGGCGCGGTGAACGCCTTCTCGGACCTGGGCCGCTACACCAACA
AGGGCGGCATGCTCTACGTCTTCAGCCTCGCCGAAAACCTCTATTTTCAGGGACATCATCACCATCACCA
TCACCACTGACAGCTATGACCATGATTACGCCAAGCTTGCATGCCTGCAGGTCGACTCTAGAGGATCCCC
GGGTACCGAGCTCGAATTCACTGGCCGTCGTTTTACAACGTCGTGACTGGGAAAACCCTGGCGTTACCCA
ACTTAATCGCCTTGCAGCACATCCCCCTTTCGCCAGCTGGCGTAATAGCGAAGAGGCCCGCACCGATCGC
CCTTCCCAACAGTTGCGCAGCCTGAATGGCGAATGGCGCCTGATGCGGTATTTTCTCCTTACGCATCTGT
GCGGTATTTCACACCGCATATGGTGCACTCTCAGTACAATCTGCTCTGATGCCGCATAGTTAAGCCAGCC
CCGACACCCGCCAACACCCGCTGACGCGCCCTGACGGGCTTGTATGCTCCCGGCATCCGCTTACAGACAA
GCTGTGACCGTCTCCGGGAGCTGCATGTGTCAGAGGTTTTCACCGTCATCACCGAAACGCGCGAGACGAA
AGGGCCTCGTGATACGCCTATTTTTATAGGTTAATGTCATGATAATAATGGTTTCTTAGCACCCTTTCTC
GGTCCTTCAACGTTCCTGACAACGAGCCTCCTTTTCGCCAATCCATCGACAATCACCGCGAGTCCCTGCT
CGAACGCTGCGTCCGGACCGGCTTCGTCGAAGGCGTCTATCGCGGCCCGCAACAGCGGCGAGAGCGGAGC
CTGTTCAACGGTGCCGCCGCGCTCGCCGGCATCGCTGTCGCCGGCCTGCTCCTCAAGCACGGCCCCAACA
GTGAAGTAGCTGATTGTCATCAGCGCATTGACGGCGTCCCCGGCCGAAAAACCCGCCTCGCAGAGGAAGC
GAAGCTGCGCGTCGGCCGTTTCCATCTGCGGTGCGCCCGGTCGCGTGCCGGCATGGATGCGCGCGCCATC
GCGGTAGGCGAGCAGCGCCTGCCTGAAGCTGCGGGCATTCCCGATCAGAAATGAGCGCCAGTCGTCGTCG
GCTCTCGGCACCGAATGCGTATGATTCTCCGCCAGCATGGCTTCGGCCAGTGCGTCGAGCAGCGCCCGCT
TGTTCCTGAAGTGCCAGTAAAGCGCCGGCTGCTGAACCCCCAACCGTTCCGCCAGTTTGCGTGTCGTCAG
ACCGTCTACGCCGACCTCGTTCAACAGGTCCAGGGCGGCACGGATCACTGTATTCGGCTGCAACTTTGTC
ATGCTTGACACTTTATCACTGATAAACATAATATGTCCACCAACTTATCAGTGATAAAGAATCCGCGCGT
TCAATCGGACCAGCGGAGGCTGGTCCGGAGGCCAGACGTGAAACCCAACATACCCCTGATCGTAATTCTG
AGCACTGTCGCGCTCGACGCTGTCGGCATCGGCCTGATTATGCCGGTGCTGCCGGGCCTCCTGCGCGATC
TGGTTCACTCGAACGACGTCACCGCCCACTATGGCATTCTGCTGGCGCTGTATGCGTTGGTGCAATTTGC
CTGCGCACCTGTGCTGGGCGCGCTGTCGGATCGTTTCGGGCGGCGGCCAATCTTGCTCGTCTCGCTGGCC
GGCGCCACTGTCGACTACGCCATCATGGCGACAGCGCCTTTCCTTTGGGTTCTCTATATCGGGCGGATCG
TGGCCGGCATCACCGGGGCGACTGGGGCGGTAGCCGGCGCTTATATTGCCGATATCACTGATGGCGATGA
GCGCGCGCGGCACTTCGGCTTCATGAGCGCCTGTTTCGGGTTCGGGATGGTCGCGGGACCTGTGCTCGGT
GGGCTGATGGGCGGTTTCTCCCCCCACGCTCCGTTCTTCGCCGCGGCAGCCTTGAACGGCCTCAATTTCC
TGACGGGCTGTTTCCTTTTGCCGGAGTCGCACAAAGGCGAACGCCGGCCGTTACGCCGGGAGGCTCTCAA
CCCGCTCGCTTCGTTCCGGTGGGCCCGGGGCATGACCGTCGTCGCCGCCCTGATGGCGGTCTTCTTCATC
ATGCAACTTGTCGGACAGGTGCCGGCCGCGCTTTGGGTCATTTTCGGCGAGGATCGCTTTCACTGGGACG
CGACCACGATCGGCATTTCGCTTGCCGCATTTGGCATTCTGCATTCACTCGCCCAGGCAATGATCACCGG
CCCTGTAGCCGCCCGGCTCGGCGAAAGGCGGGCACTCATGCTCGGAATGATTGCCGACGGCACAGGCTAC
ATCCTGCTTGCCTTCGCGACACGGGGATGGATGGCGTTCCCGATCATGGTCCTGCTTGCTTCGGGTGGCA
TCGGAATGCCGGCGCTGCAAGCAATGTTGTCCAGGCAGGTGGATGAGGAACGTCAGGGGCAGCTGCAAGG
CTCACTGGCGGCGCTCACCAGCCTGACCTCGATCGTCGGACCCCTCCTCTTCACGGCGATCTATGCGGCT
TCTATAACAACGTGGAACGGGTGGGCATGGATTGCAGGCGCTGCCCTCTACTTGCTCTGCCTGCCGGCGC
TGCGTCGCGGGCTTTGGAGCGGCGCAGGGCAACGAGCCGATCGCTGATCGTGGAAACGATAGGCCTATGC
CATGCGGGTCAAGGCGACTTCCGGCAAGCTATACGCGCCCTAGAATTGTCAATTTTAATCCTCTGTTTAT
CGGCAGTTCGTAGAGCGCGCCGTGCGTCCCGAGCGATACTGAGCGAAGCAAGTGCGTCGAGCAGTGCCCG
CTTGTTCCTGAAATGCCAGTAAAGCGCTGGCTGCTGAACCCCCAGCCGGAACTGACCCCACAAGGCCCTA
GCGTTTGCAATGCACCAGGTCATCATTGACCCAGGCGTGTTCCACCAGGCCGCTGCCTCGCAACTCTTCG
CAGGCTTCGCCGACCTGCTCGCGCCACTTCTTCACGCGGGTGGAATCCGATCCGCACATGAGGCGGAAGG
TTTCCAGCTTGAGCGGGTACGGCTCCCGGTGCGAGCTGAAATAGTCGAACATCCGTCGGGCCGTCGGCGA
CAGCTTGCGGTACTTCTCCCATATGAATTTCGTGTAGTGGTCGCCAGCAAACAGCACGACGATTTCCTCG
TCGATCAGGACCTGGCAACGGGACGTTTTCTTGCCACGGTCCAGGACGCGGAAGCGGTGCAGCAGCGACA
CCGATTCCAGGTGCCCAACGCGGTCGGACGTGAAGCCCATCGCCGTCGCCTGTAGGCGCGACAGGCATTC
CTCGGCCTTCGTGTAATACCGGCCATTGATCGACCAGCCCAGGTCCTGGCAAAGCTCGTAGAACGTGAAG
GTGATCGGCTCGCCGATAGGGGTGCGCTTCGCGTACTCCAACACCTGCTGCCACACCAGTTCGTCATCGT
CGGCCCGCAGCTCGACGCCGGTGTAGGTGATCTTCACGTCCTTGTTGACGTGGAAAATGACCTTGTTTTG
CAGCGCCTCGCGCGGGATTTTCTTGTTGCGCGTGGTGAACAGGGCAGAGCGGGCCGTGTCGTTTGGCATC
GCTCGCATCGTGTCCGGCCACGGCGCAATATCGAACAAGGAAAGCTGCATTTCCTTGATCTGCTGCTTCG
TGTGTTTCAGCAACGCGGCCTGCTTGGCCTCGCTGACCTGTTTTGCCAGGTCCTCGCCGGCGGTTTTTCG
CTTCTTGGTCGTCATAGTTCCTCGCGTGTCGATGGTCATCGACTTCGCCAAACCTGCCGCCTCCTGTTCG
AGACGACGCGAACGCTCCACGGCGGCCGATGGCGCGGGCAGGGCAGGGGGAGCCAGTTGCACGCTGTCGC
GCTCGATCTTGGCCGTAGCTTGCTGGACCATCGAGCCGACGGACTGGAAGGTTTCGCGGGGCGCACGCAT
GACGGTGCGGCTTGCGATGGTTTCGGCATCCTCGGCGGAAAACCCCGCGTCGATCAGTTCTTGCCTGTAT
GCCTTCCGGTCAAACGTCCGATTCATTCACCCTCCTTGCGGGATTGCCCCGACTCACGCCGGGGCAATGT
GCCCTTATTCCTGATTTGACCCGCCTGGTGCCTTGGTGTCCAGATAATCCACCTTATCGGCAATGAAGTC
GGTCCCGTAGACCGTCTGGCCGTCCTTCTCGTACTTGGTATTCCGAATCTTGCCCTGCACGAATACCAGC
TCCGCGAAGTCGCTCTTCTTGATGGAGCGCATGGGGACGTGCTTGGCAATCACGCGCACCCCCCGGCCGT
TTTAGCGGCTAAAAAAGTCATGGCTCTGCCCTCGGGCGGACCACGCCCATCATGACCTTGCCAAGCTCGT
CCTGCTTCTCTTCGATCTTCGCCAGCAGGGCGAGGATCGTGGCATCACCGAACCGCGCCGTGCGCGGGTC
GTCGGTGAGCCAGAGTTTCAGCAGGCCGCCCAGGCGGCCCAGGTCGCCATTGATGCGGGCCAGCTCGCGG
ACGTGCTCATAGTCCACGACGCCCGTGATTTTGTAGCCCTGGCCGACGGCCAGCAGGTAGGCCTACAGGC
TCATGCCGGCCGCCGCCGCCTTTTCCTCAATCGCTCTTCGTTCGTCTGGAAGGCAGTACACCTTGATAGG
TGGGCTGCCCTTCCTGGTTGGCTTGGTTTCATCAGCCATCCGCTTGCCCTCATCTGTTACGCCGGCGGTA
GCCGGCCAGCCTCGCAGAGCAGGATTCCCGTTGAGCACCGCCAGGTGCGAATAAGGGACAGTGAAGAAGG
AACACCCGCTCGCGGGTGGGCCTACTTCACCTATCCTGCCCGGCTGACGCCGTTGGATACACCAAGGAAA
GTCTACACGAACCCTTTGGCAAAATCCTGTATATCGTGCGAAAAAGGATGGATATACCGAAAAAATCGCT
ATAATGACCCCGAAGCAGGGTTATGCAGCGGAAAAGATCCGTCGACCCTTTCCGACGCTCACCGGGCTGG
TTGCCCTCGCCGCTGGGCTGGCGGCCGTCTATGGCCCTGCAAACGCGCCAGAAACGCCGTCGAAGCCGTG
TGCGAGACACCGCGGCCGCCGGCGTTGTGGATACCTCGCGGAAAACTTGGCCCTCACTGACAGATGAGGG
GCGGACGTTGACACTTGAGGGGCCGACTCACCCGGCGCGGCGTTGACAGATGAGGGGCAGGCTCGATTTC
GGCCGGCGACGTGGAGCTGGCCAGCCTCGCAAATCGGCGAAAACGCCTGATTTTACGCGAGTTTCCCACA
GATGATGTGGACAAGCCTGGGGATAAGTGCCCTGCGGTATTGACACTTGAGGGGCGCGACTACTGACAGA
TGAGGGGCGCGATCCTTGACACTTGAGGGGCAGAGTGCTGACAGATGAGGGGCGCACCTATTGACATTTG
AGGGGCTGTCCACAGGCAGAAAATCCAGCATTTGCAAGGGTTTCCGCCCGTTTTTCGGCCACCGCTAACC
TGTCTTTTAACCTGCTTTTAAACCAATATTTATAAACCTTGTTTTTAACCAGGGCTGCGCCCTGTGCGCG
TGACCGCGCACGCCGAAGGGGGGTGCCCCCCCTTCTCGAACCCTCCCGGCCCGCTAACGCGGGCCTCCCA
TCCCCCCAGGGGCTGCGCCCCTCGGCCGCGAACGGCCTCACCCCAAAAATGGCAGCCAAGCTGACCACTT
CTGCGCTCGGCCCTTCCGGCTGGCTGGTTTATTGCTGATAAATCTGGAGCCGGTGAGCGTGGGTCTCGCG
GTATCATTGCAGCACTGGGGCCAGATGGTAAGCCCTCCCGTATCGTAGTTATCTACACGACGGGGAGTCA
GGCAACTATGGATGAACGAAATAGACAGATCGCTGAGATAGGTGCCTCACTGATTAAGCATTGGTAACTG
TCAGACCAAGTTTACTCATATATACTTTAGATTGATTTAAAACTTCATTTTTAATTTAAAAGGATCTAGG
TGAAGATCCTTTTTGATAATCTCATGACCAAAATCCCTTAACGTGAGTTTTCGTTCCACTGAGCGTCAGA
CCCCGTAGAAAAGATCAAAGGATCTTCTTGAGATCCTTTTTTTCTGCGCGTAATCTGCTGCTTGCAAACA
AAAAAACCACCGCTACCAGCGGTGGTTTGTTTGCCGGATCAAGAGCTACCAACTCTTTTTCCGAAGGTAA
CTGGCTTCAGCAGAGCGCAGATACCAAATACTGTTCTTCTAGTGTAGCCGTAGTTAGGCCACCACTTCAA
GAACTCTGTAGCACCGCCTACATACCTCGCTCTGCTAATCCTGTTACCAGTGGCTGCTGCCAGTGGCGAT
AAGTCGTGTCTTACCGGGTTGGACTCAAGACGATAGTTACCGGATAAGGCGCAGCGGTCGGGCTGAACGG
GGGGTTCGTGCACACAGCCCAGCTTGGAGCGAACGACCTACACCGAACTGAGATACCTACAGCGTGAGCT
ATGAGAAAGCGCCACGCTTCCCGAAGGGAGAAAGGCGGACAGGTATCCGGTAAGCGGCAGGGTCGGAACA
GGAGAGCGCACGAGGGAGCTTCCAGGGGGAAACGCCTGGTATCTTTATAGTCCTGTCGGGTTTCGCCACC
TCTGACTTGAGCGTCGATTTTTGTGATGCTCGTCAGGGGGGCGGAGCCTATGGAAAAACGCCAGCAACGC
GGCCTTTTTACGGTTCCTGGCCTTTTGCTGGCCTTTTGCTCACATGTTCTTTCCTGCGTTATCCCCTGAT
TCTGTGGATAACCGTATTACCGCCTTTGAGTGAGCTGATACCGCTCGCCGCAGCCGAACGACCGAGCGCA
GCGAGTCAGTGAGCGAGGAAGCGGAAGAGCGCCCAATACGCAAACCGCCTCTCCCCGCGCGTTGGCCGAT
TCATTAATGCAGCTGGCACGACAGGTTTCCCGACTGGAAAGCGGGCAGTGAGCGCAACGCAATTAATGTG
AGTTAGCTCACTCATTAGGCACCCCAGGCTTTACACTTTATGCTTCCGGCTCGTATGTTGTGTGGAATTG
TGAGCGGATAACAATTTCACACAGGAAACAGCTATGACCATGATTACGCCAAGCTAGCTTCCCGCTTGGT
CGGGCCGCTTCGCGAGGGCCCGTTGACGACAACGGTGCGATGGGTCCCGGCCCCGGTCAAGACGATGCCA
ATACGTTGCGACACTACGCCTTGGCACTTTTAGAATTGCCTTATCGTCCTGATAAGAAATGTCCGACCAG
CTAAAGACATCGCGTCCAATCAAAGCCTAGAAAATATAGGCGAAGGGACGCTAATAAGTCTTTCATAAGA
CCGCGCAAATCTAAAAATATCCTTAGATTCACGATGCGGCACTTCGGATGACTTCCGAGCGAGCCTGGAA
CCTCAGAAAAACGTCTGAGAGATACCGCGGATCTCACACAGGAAATTTC
Features (pLannotate 1.2.2; 21 found; start..end, strand, type, name):
    325..347     +  RBS            RBS: efficient ribosome binding site from bacteriophage T7 gene 10 (Olins and Rangwala, 1989)
    357..2129    +  CDS            xoxF: XOXF_PARDE - Protein inferred from homology: Swiss-Prot protein existence level 3. From Paracoccus denitrificans.
   2157..2176    +  CDS            7xHis (fragment): 6xHis affinity tag
   2203..2259    -  misc_feature   MCS: pUC18/19 multiple cloning site
   2256..2413    +  CDS            lacZα (fragment): LacZα fragment of β-galactosidase; lacZ fragment
   2419..2518    -  misc_feature   bom (fragment): basis of mobility region from pBR322
   2620..2655    -  CDS            rop (fragment): Rop protein, which maintains plasmids at low copy number; rop
   2720..3362    -  CDS            TetR (fragment): tetracycline resistance regulatory protein; tetR
   3468..4667    +  CDS            TcR: tetracycline efflux protein; tetA; confers resistance to tetracycline
   4726..4878    -  CDS            tetR (fragment): TETR1_ECOLX - Experimental evidence at protein level: Swiss-Prot protein existence level 1. TetR is the repressor of the tetracycline resistance element; its N-terminal region forms a helix-turn-helix structure and binds DNA. Binding of tetracycline to TetR reduces the repressor affinity for the tetracycline resistance gene (tetA) promoter operator sites. From Escherichia coli.
   4898..6046    -  CDS            trfA: trans-acting replication protein that binds to and activates oriV
   6176..6280    -  CDS            traI (fragment): TRAI6_ECOLX - Experimental evidence at protein level: Swiss-Prot protein existence level 1. The initiation process of transfer DNA synthesis requires the interaction of at least three plasmid-specific components (TraH, I, and J) at the transfer origin resulting in the assembly of a specialised nucleoprotein complex - the relaxosome. Site- and strand-specific cleavage at the transfer origin is dependent on TraI and TraJ. From Escherichia coli.
   6318..6689    -  CDS            traJ: oriT-recognizing protein; traJ
   6722..6831    -  oriT           oriT: incP origin of transfer
   6984..7615    +  rep_origin     oriV: incP origin of replication
   7693..7906    +  CDS            bla(M) (fragment): β-lactamase lacking the signal sequence; bla(M); allows cytosolic expression of β-lactamase
   8078..8666    +  rep_origin     ori: high-copy-number ColE1/pMB1/pBR322/pUC origin of replication
   8849..8941    +  CDS            lacI (fragment): lac repressor; lacI; The lac repressor binds to the lac operator to inhibit transcription in E. coli. This inhibition can be relieved by adding lactose or isopropyl-β-D-thiogalactopyranoside (IPTG).
   8954..8975    +  protein_bind   CAP binding site: CAP binding activates transcription in the presence of cAMP. E. coli catabolite activator protein
   8990..9020    +  promoter       lac promoter: promoter for the E. coli lac operon
   9028..9044    +  protein_bind   lac operator: The lac repressor binds to the lac operator to inhibit transcription in E. coli. This inhibition can be relieved by adding lactose or isopropyl-β-D-thiogalactopyranoside (IPTG). lac repressor encoded by lacI
