[The description below was written by a language model from this plasmid's Addgene catalogue record and pLannotate feature annotations shown in this document.]
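Description:
JGI_018297 is a 9.4 kb broad-host-range bacterial expression plasmid built on the pCM80_PxoxF backbone and catalogued as a synthetic biology vector. The backbone carries the IncP replication system (oriV with the trans-acting initiator gene trfA) alongside a ColE1/pMB1-type origin, so it can be maintained in E. coli and should also be able to replicate in other Gram-negative hosts. An IncP origin of transfer with traJ and a fragment of traI should allow mobilisation by conjugation when the remaining transfer functions are supplied in trans. Selection is by tetracycline, through the tetA efflux gene and its associated tetR sequences, and the plasmid is recorded as low copy. Fragments of bla, rop, bom, lacI and lacZα, together with a pUC-type multiple cloning site, appear to be remnants of the vector's construction history.

The payload is a synthetic gene named Limnochorda_pilosa_111093, inserted by Gibson cloning. In the feature table it appears as an open reading frame of about 1.8 kb, identified by homology to XoxF of Paracoccus denitrificans, which fits the stated purpose of studying rare earth element alcohol dehydrogenases. It is preceded by a phage T7 gene 10 ribosome binding site and followed by a His-tag annotation, suggesting a C-terminal tag for purification or detection. The backbone name implies that a xoxF promoter drives expression, but no such promoter is annotated. The only promoter annotated is a lac promoter with its CAP site and operator, which lies upstream in the same orientation across the sequence origin. The plasmid belongs to a batch of synthesised candidate genes for surveying these enzymes across diverse microbes, but the record does not name the expression host.
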