Addgene plasmid #158826: JGI_018297
Purpose: Rare earth element alcohol dehydrogenases
Depositing lab: Joint Genome Institute. Publication: Rare earth element alcohol dehydrogenases widely occur among globally distributed, numerically abundant and environmentally important microbes. Huang J, Yu Z, Groom J, Cheng JF, Tarver A, Yoshikuni Y, Chistoserdova L. ISME J. 2019 Aug;13(8):2005-2017. doi: 10.1038/s41396-019-0414-z. Epub 2019 Apr 5. PubMed 30952993.
Backbone
  Vector backbone: pCM80_PxoxF
  Vector type: Synthetic Biology
Growth in bacteria
  Bacterial resistance: Tetracycline, 10 μg/mL
  Growth temperature: 37°C
  Growth strain: Top10
  Copy number: Low Copy
Gene/Insert
  Gene/Insert name: Limnochorda_pilosa_111093 (alt name: Batch190_p030)
  Species: Synthetic
  Cloning method: Gibson Cloning
Terms and licenses: Academic/Nonprofit Terms; Industry Terms: Not Available to Industry
Depositor comments: pCM80_PxoxF vector with Limnochorda_pilosa_111093 insert, JGI ICE Registry: https://registry.jgi.doe.gov/entry/18297
How to cite: JGI_018297 was a gift from Joint Genome Institute (Addgene plasmid # 158826 ; http://n2t.net/addgene:158826 ; RRID:Addgene_158826)
