>Addgene plasmid #158826 | JGI_018297 | depositor partial sequence | sequence record 306536 | gene insert with vector overlaps
GACTTGTCGGAGGAATCCTCTAGAAATAATTTTGTTTAACTTTAAGAAGGAGATATACCATGGCGGCCCT
GACGCTCATCCTCGCGGCGGCAGTGTCACCCGCCATCGCGCAGCAGCAGGGAAGCCTGCCGGAGCTTCTG
AACCTGCAACGCGATGACGGGCAGTGGGTCATGCCGGCCAAGGATTACTCGGCGACCCGGTATAGTTCCC
TGGACCAGATCAACATCCTCAACGTGGACCAGCTGAAGGTCGCCTGGACCTTCAGCACCGGGGTTCTGCG
CGGCCACGAAGGCGCACCGCTCGTGGTCGGCTCGACCATGTACCTCATCACCCCTTTCCCGAACATCGTC
TATGCTCTGAACCTTACGCAGCCGGGCCCGGCCGTCAAGTGGAAGTTCGTGCCGGACACAGACCCGCGCT
CCATCGGCGTCGCCTGCTGCGACGTGGTGAACCGCGGCCTCACGTACGCCGATGGCAAGGTCTTCTTCAA
CACCCTCGATGCCCACACGTATGCCCTGAACGCGAACACGGGCGAGGTCGTCTGGCAGGTTAAGCAAGGC
GACGTGGCCCGCGGCGAGACCATCACCATGGCCCCGCTCGTGGTCAAGGACAAGGTCATCACGGGGATCA
GCGGCGGCGAGTTTGGCATACGCGGCTTCCTCACGGCCAACGACATCCACACGGGCGAGCAGGTGTGGCG
CGCCTACACGACCGGCCCGGACAGCGAGGTCCTGATCGGTGACGACTTCAAGCCCTTCTACGATTCGCTC
AAGGGCAAAGATCTCGGAGTGACGACATGGCCGGAGGACCAGTGGAAAATCGGCGGCTCGGCGACCTGGA
CGTGGCTGTCGTACGACCCGGAGCTGGACCTCCTGTACCACGGCGTCGGCAACCCCGGGACCTGGAACCC
GGACCTCAGGCCCGGCGATAACAAGTGGTCGATGACGATCTTCGCGCGCGACCCGGATACGGGCAGCGCG
CGTTGGGCTTACCAAAAGACCCCCCACGACCAGTGGGACTACGACGGCGTGAACGAGAACATCCTGGTCA
CGCTGACCATCAATGGCAAGCCCCGCAAAGTCCTGGTTAACTTCGATCGCAACGGCTTCGCCTACACCAT
CGACCGCGCGACCGGCGAGGTGCTGGTGGCCCAGCCGTACGTGTATGTCAACTGGGCCAGCGGCGTGGAT
CTCGAGACGGGCGTGCCGGCCCGCAATGCGGACAAGTCGACGAAGCAGGGCGTCAACACCACCAATATCT
GCCCGGCGGCCATGGGGGGCAAGGACCAGCAGCCGGCCGCGTTCTCGCCCCGCACCGGCCTCTTCTACGT
GCCGACCAACAACTTGTGTATGGATTATGAGGGCACCGAAGTCGCGTACGTCGCGGGCGTGCCGTACGTG
GGGGCCACGGTCAAGATGTACGCCGGCCCGGGGGGCAACCGCGGGGAATTCGTGGCGTGGGACGGCGCCC
GCGGCCGCAAGGTCTGGGGTATCAAGGAGAACTTCTCGGTCTGGTCTGGCGTGCTCGCCACGGGCGGCAA
CGTCGTCTTCTATGGCACGATGGATGGGTGGTTTAAGGCCGTGAACGCCGTCACCGGCGAGGTCCTCTGG
ACCTTCAAGGTCGGGTCGGGCATCATCGGCGCGCCGATGACCTTCCTGGGCCCGGATGGCAAGCAGTACG
TCGCGGTGTACTCCGGCATCGGCGGCTGGTCGGGGCTGACCGTGGCCGGCGACCTGAGCCTCGAGGATCC
GACCGCGGCCCTGGGCGCGGTGAACGCCTTCTCGGACCTGGGCCGCTACACCAACAAGGGCGGCATGCTC
TACGTCTTCAGCCTCGCCGAAAACCTCTATTTTCAGGGACATCATCACCATCACCATCACCACTGACAGC
T
